>Addgene plasmid #11823 | pET23b-Casp6-His | addgene full sequence | sequence record 375388 | Addgene NGS Result
GGTCCTCAACGACAGGAGCACGATCATGCGCACCCGTGGCCAGGACCCAACGCTGCCCGAGATCTCGATC
CCGCGAAATTAATACGACTCACTATAGGGAGACCACAACGGTTTCCCTCTAGAAATAATTTTGTTTAACT
TTAAGAAGGAGATATACATATGGCT
[876 nt withheld, positions 166-1041]
CTCGAGCACCACCACCACCACCACTGAGATCCGGCTGCTAACAAAGCCCGAAAGGAAGCTGAGTTGGCTG
CTGCCACCGCTGAGCAATAACTAGCATAACCCCTTGGGGCCTCTAAACGGGTCTTGAGGGGTTTTTTGCT
GAAAGGAGGAACTATATCCGGATTGGCGAATGGG
[124 nt withheld, positions 1216-1339]
C
[91 nt withheld, positions 1341-1431]
A
[49 nt withheld, positions 1433-1481]
CCTTTGACGTTGGAGTCCACGTTCTTT
[37 nt withheld, positions 1509-1545]
ACCCTATCTCGGTCTATTCTTTTGATTTATAAGGGATTTTGCCGATTTCGGCCTATTGGTTAAAAAATGA
GCTGATTTAACAAAAATTTAACGCGAATTTTAACAAAATATTAACGCTTACAATTTAGGTGGCACTTTTC
GGGGAAATGTGCGCGGAACCCCTATTTGTTTATTTTTCTAAATACATTCAAATATGTATCCGCTCATGAG
ACAATAACCCTGATAAATGCTTCAATAATATTGAAAAAGGAAGAGTATGAGTATTCAACATTTCCGTGTC
GCCCTTATTCCCTTTTTTGCGGCATTTTGCCTTCCTGTTTTTGCTCACCCAGAAACGCTGGTGAAAGTAA
AAGATGCTGAAGATCAGTTGGGTGCACGAGTGGGTTACATCGAACTGGATCTCAACAGCGGTAAGATCCT
TGAGAGTTTTCGCCCCGAAGAACGTTTTCCAATGATGAGCACTTTTAAAGTTCTGCTATGTGGCGCGGTA
TTATCCCGTATTGACGCCGGGCAAGAGCAACTCGGTCGCCGCATACACTATTCTCAGAATGACTTGGTTG
AGTACTCACCAGTCACAGAAAAGCATCTTACGGATGGCATGACAGTAAGAGAATTATGCAGTGCTGCCAT
AACCATGAGTGATAACACTGCGGCCAACTTACTTCTGACAACGATCGGAGGACCGAAGGAGCTAACCGCT
TTTTTGCACAACATGGGGGATCATGTAACTCGCCTTGATCGTTGGGAACCGGAGCTGAATGAAGCCATAC
CAAACGACGAGCGTGACACCACGATGCCTGCAGCAATGGCAACAACGTTGCGCAAACTATTAACTGGCGA
ACTACTTACTCTAGCTTCCCGGCAACAATTAATAGACTGGATGGAGGCGGATAAAGTTGCAGGACCACTT
CTGCGCTCGGCCCTTCCGGCTGGCTGGTTTATTGCTGATAAATCTGGAGCCGGTGAGCGTGGGTCTCGCG
GTATCATTGCAGCACTGGGGCCAGATGGTAAGCCCTCCCGTATCGTAGTTATCTACACGACGGGGAGTCA
GGCAACTATGGATGAACGAAATAGACAGATCGCTGAGATAGGTGCCTCACTGATTAAGCATTGGTAACTG
TCAGACCAAGTTTACTCATATATACTTTAGATTGATTTAAAACTTCATTTTTAATTTAAAAGGATCTAGG
TGAAGATCCTTTTTGATAATCTCATGACCAAAATCCCTTAACGTGAGTTTTCGTTCCACTGAGCGTCAGA
CCCCGTAGAAAAGATCAAAGGATCTTCTTGAGATCCTTTTTTTCTGCGCGTAATCTGCTGCTTGCAAACA
AAAAAACCACCGCTACCAGCGGTGGTTTGTTTGCCGGATCAAGAGCTACCAACTCTTTTTCCGAAGGTAA
CTGGCTTCAGCAGAGCGCAGATACCAAATACTGTCCTTCTAGTGTAGCCGTAGTTAGGCCACCACTTCAA
GAACTCTGTAGCACCGCCTACATACCTCGCTCTGCTAATCCTGTTACCAGTGGCTGCTGCCAGTGGCGAT
AAGTCGTGTCTTACCGGGTTGGACTCAAGACGATAGTTACCGGATAAGGCGCAGCGGTCGGGCTGAACGG
GGGGTTCGTGCACACAGCCCAGCTTGGAGCGAACGACCTACACCGAACTGAGATACCTACAGCGTGAGCT
ATGAGAAAGCGCCACGCTTCCCGAAGGGAGAAAGGCGGACAGGTATCCGGTAAGCGGCAGGGTCGGAACA
GGAGAGCGCACGAGGGAGCTTCCAGGGGGAAACGCCTGGTATCTTTATAGTCCTGTCGGGTTTCGCCACC
TCTGACTTGAGCGTCGATTTTTGTGATGCTCGTCAGGGGGGCGGAGCCTATGGAAAAACGCCAGCAACGC
GGCCTTTTTACGGTTCCTGGCCTTTTGCTGGCCTTTTGCTCACATGTTCTTTCCTGCGTTATCCCCTGAT
TCTGTGGATAACCGTATTACCGCCTTTGAGTGAGCTGATACCGCTCGCCGCAGCCGAACGACCGAGCGCA
GCGAGTCAGTGAGCGAGGAAGCGGAAGAGCGCCTGATGCGGTATTTTCTCCTTACGCATCTGTGCGGTAT
TTCACACCGCAATGGTGCACTCTCAGTACAATCTGCTCTGATGCCGCATAGTTAAGCCAGTATACACTCC
GCTATCGCTACGTGACTGGGTCATGGCTGCGCCCCGACACCCGCCAACACCCGCTGACGCGCCCTGACGG
GCTTGTCTGCTCCCGGCATCCGCTTACAGACAAGCTGTGACCGTCTCCGGGAGCTGCATGTGTCAGAGGT
TTTCACCGTCATCACCGAAACGCGCGAGGCAGCTGCGGTAAAGCTCATCAGCGTGGTCGTGAAGCGATTC
ACAGATGTCTGCCTGTTCATCCGCGTCCAGCTCGTTGAGTTTCTCCAGAAGCGTTAATGTCTGGCTTCTG
ATAAAGCGGGCCATGTTAAGGGCGGTTTTTTCCTGTTTGGTCACTGATGCCTCCGTGTAAGGGGGATTTC
TGTTCATGGGGGTAATGATACCGATGAAACGAGAGAGGATGCTCACGATACGGGTTACTGATGATGAACA
TGCCCGGTTACTGGAACGTTGTGAGGGTAAACAACTGGCGGTATGGATGCGGCGGGACCAGAGAAAAATC
ACTCAGGGTCAATGCCAGCGCTTCGTTAATACAGATGTAGGTGTTCCACAGGGTAGCCAGCAGCATCCTG
CGATGCAGATCCGGAACATAATGGTGCAGGGCGCTGACTTCCGCGTTTCCAGACTTTACGAAACACGGAA
ACCGAAGACCATTCATGTTGTTGCTCAGGTCGCAGACGTTTTGCAGCAGCAGTCGCTTCACGTTCGCTCG
CGTATCGGTGATTCATTCTGCTAACCAGTAAGGCAACCCCGCCAGCCTAGCCG
Features (pLannotate 1.2.2; 13 found; start..end, strand, type, name):
     80..98      +  promoter       T7 promoter: promoter for bacteriophage T7 RNA polymerase
    130..152     +  RBS            RBS: efficient ribosome binding site from bacteriophage T7 gene 10 (Olins and Rangwala, 1989)
    166..1041    +  CDS            CASP6 (sequence withheld): CASP6_HUMAN - Also known as MCH2. Experimental evidence at protein level: Swiss-Prot protein existence level 1. Cysteine protease that plays essential roles in programmed cell death, axonal degeneration, development and innate immunity (PubMed:8663580, PubMed:32298652). During apoptosis, localizes in the nucleus and cleaves the nuclear structural protein NUMA1 and lamin A/LMNA thereby inducing nuclear shrinkage and fragmentation (PubMed:17401638, PubMed:8663580, PubMed:9463409). Furthermore, cleaves many transcription factors such as NF-kappa-B and cAMP response element-binding protein/CREBBP
   1048..1065    +  CDS            9xHis (fragment): 9xHis affinity tag
   1075..1124    +  CDS            SET1 (fragment): solubility-enhancement tag derived from T7 phage gene 10B
   1132..1179    +  terminator     T7 terminator: transcription terminator for bacteriophage T7 RNA polymerase
   1216..1644    +  rep_origin     f1 ori (sequence partly withheld): f1 bacteriophage origin of replication; arrow indicates direction of (+) strand synthesis
   1697..1801    +  promoter       AmpR promoter: bla
   1802..2662    +  CDS            AmpR: β-lactamase; bla; confers resistance to ampicillin, carbenicillin, and related antibiotics
   2833..3421    +  rep_origin     ori: high-copy-number ColE1/pMB1/pBR322/pUC origin of replication
   3607..3746    -  misc_feature   bom: basis of mobility region from pBR322
   3848..4039    -  CDS            rop: Rop protein, which maintains plasmids at low copy number; rop
   4056..4436    +  CDS            YPB1_ECOLX: Protein predicted: Swiss-Prot protein existence level 4. From Escherichia coli.
