[The description below was written by a language model from this plasmid's Addgene catalogue record and pLannotate feature annotations shown in this document.]
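Description:
pET23b-Casp6-His is a bacterial expression plasmid built on the pET-23b backbone for producing recombinant human caspase-6 (CASP6, also known as MCH2) in E. coli. It is propagated through a ColE1/pMB1-type origin and selected with ampicillin via the β-lactamase gene and its own promoter. The catalogue lists it as high copy, although the annotated sequence also contains pBR322-derived bom and rop elements, the latter normally being associated with copy-number restraint. An f1 phage origin is present as well, which in principle allows single-stranded DNA production. The sequenced record is about 4.5 kb, in reasonable agreement with the stated backbone and insert sizes.

The expression cassette follows the standard pET layout: a T7 promoter and the strong T7 gene 10 ribosome binding site drive the caspase-6 coding sequence, which is followed in frame by a C-terminal hexahistidine tag and then the T7 terminator. The tag is annotated automatically as a fragment of a longer His tag, but its 18 nt length matches the 6xHis in the catalogue entry. A short stretch between the tag and terminator is flagged as a T7 gene 10-derived fragment and is probably residual vector sequence rather than a functional fusion. No lac operator or lacI gene is annotated. Transcription depends on T7 RNA polymerase, so expression requires a host strain that supplies it, while ordinary cloning strains serve for maintenance. The insert was placed between NdeI and XhoI sites.

The His tag permits purification by immobilised metal affinity chromatography. The associated publication examined the specificity of the viral serpin CrmA towards several caspases, consistent with using this plasmid to supply purified enzyme for biochemical and inhibitor studies.
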