Addgene plasmid #11823: pET23b-Casp6-His
Depositing lab: Guy Salvesen. Depositing organization: Sanford Burnham Prebys Medical Discovery Institute. Publication: Target protease specificity of the viral serpin CrmA. Analysis of five caspases. Zhou Q, Snipas S, Orth K, Muzio M, Dixit VM, Salvesen GS. J Biol Chem. 1997 Mar 21. 272(12):7797-800. 10.1074/jbc.272.12.7797 PubMed 9065443.
Backbone
  Vector backbone: pET-23 b
  Backbone size w/o insert (bp): 3666
  Vector type: Bacterial Expression
Growth in bacteria
  Bacterial resistance: Ampicillin, 100 μg/mL
  Growth temperature: 37°C
  Growth strain: DH5alpha
  Copy number: High Copy
Gene/Insert
  Gene/Insert name: Caspase 6
  Species: H. sapiens (human)
  Insert size (bp): 988
  Entrez Gene: CASP6 (a.k.a. CSP-6, MCH2, caspase-6)
  Tag / fusion protein: 6xHis (C terminal on insert)
  Cloning method: Restriction Enzyme; 5′ cloning site XhoI (unknown if destroyed); 3′ cloning site NdeI (unknown if destroyed)
  Sequencing primers: 5′ T7 terminal primer
Terms and licenses: Academic/Nonprofit Terms; Industry Terms: Not Available to Industry
How to cite: pET23b-Casp6-His was a gift from Guy Salvesen (Addgene plasmid # 11823 ; http://n2t.net/addgene:11823 ; RRID:Addgene_11823)
