>Addgene plasmid #11823 | pET23b-Casp6-His | depositor partial sequence | sequence record 7077 | Author sequence
GAAATAATTTTGTTTAACTTTAAGAAGGAGATATACATATGGCT
[876 nt withheld, positions 45-920]
CTCGAGCACCACCACCACCACCACTGAGATCCGGCTGCTAACAAAGCCCGAAAGGAAGCTGAGTTGGC
